Addgene plasmid #236192: IMPT-10917
Purpose: Express GPR6 in insect cells
Depositing lab: Vadim Cherezov. Depositing organization: University of Southern California. Publication: Structural insights into the high basal activity and inverse agonism of the orphan receptor GPR6 implicated in Parkinson's disease. Barekatain M, Johansson LC, Lam JH, Chang H, Sadybekov AV, Han GW, Russo J, Bliesath J, Brice NL, Carlton MBL, Saikatendu KS, Sun H, Murphy ST, Monenschein H, Schiffer HH, Popov P, Lutomski CA, Robinson CV, Liu ZJ, Hua T, Katritch V, Cherezov V. Sci Signal. 2024 Dec 3;17(865):eado8741. doi: 10.1126/scisignal.ado8741. Epub 2024 Dec 3. PubMed 39626010.
Backbone
  Vector backbone: pcDNA3.1(-)
  Backbone manufacturer: Invitrogen
  Vector type: Mammalian Expression
  Selectable markers: Neomycin (select with G418)
Growth in bacteria
  Bacterial resistance: Ampicillin, 100 μg/mL
  Growth temperature: 37°C
  Growth strain: DH5alpha
  Copy number: High Copy
Gene/Insert
  Gene/Insert name: GPR6
  Species: H. sapiens (human)
  Insert size (bp): 1311
  Entrez Gene: GPR6
  Promoter: CMV
  Cloning method: Gene Synthesis
  Sequencing primers: 5′ CGCAAATGGGCGGTAGGCGTG; 3′ TAGAAGGCACAGTCGAGG
Terms and licenses: Academic/Nonprofit Terms; Industry Terms: Not Available to Industry
How to cite: IMPT-10917 was a gift from Vadim Cherezov (Addgene plasmid # 236192 ; http://n2t.net/addgene:236192 ; RRID:Addgene_236192)
