[The description below was written by a language model from this plasmid's Addgene catalogue record and pLannotate feature annotations shown in this document.]
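Description:
IMPT-10917 is a human GPR6 expression plasmid built on the Invitrogen pcDNA3.1(-) backbone, a mammalian expression vector of about 6.7 kb. It is maintained in E. coli at high copy through a ColE1/pUC-type origin and selected with ampicillin via the β-lactamase gene and its native promoter. An f1 origin is also present. For selection in eukaryotic cells, an SV40 enhancer/early promoter drives the neomycin phosphotransferase gene, terminated by an SV40 polyadenylation signal, which allows G418 selection of stable transfectants.

The payload is a synthesized GPR6 coding sequence (insert listed as 1,311 bp) placed downstream of the CMV immediate-early enhancer and promoter and followed by the bovine growth hormone polyadenylation signal. A T7 promoter sits between the CMV promoter and the insert and could support in vitro transcription. The annotated GPR6 open reading frame is followed almost immediately by a 9xHis affinity tag, indicating a C-terminally His-tagged receptor suitable for metal-affinity purification or detection. About 150 bp lie between the T7 promoter and the annotated start of GPR6, and the feature table does not identify what this region contains. GPR6 is an orphan G protein-coupled receptor with constitutive Gs signalling that raises cAMP, and the associated work concerns its structure, high basal activity and inverse agonism.

The catalogue's stated purpose is expression in insect cells, yet the backbone, CMV promoter and vector type all describe a mammalian expression plasmid, and no baculoviral or insect promoter elements are annotated. The sequence therefore supports use in mammalian cells, for example in functional or signalling assays, rather than insect cell expression.
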