Features (pLannotate 1.2.2; 21 found; start..end, strand, type, name):
     28..80      -  misc_feature   bom (fragment): basis of mobility region from pBR322
    235..614     +  enhancer       CMV enhancer: human cytomegalovirus immediate early enhancer
    615..818     +  promoter       CMV promoter: human cytomegalovirus (CMV) immediate early promoter
    814..847     +  LTR            5' LTR (truncated) (fragment): truncated 5' long terminal repeat (LTR) from HIV-1
    863..881     +  promoter       T7 promoter: promoter for bacteriophage T7 RNA polymerase
   1031..2257    +  CDS            GPR6: GPR6_HUMAN - Experimental evidence at protein level: Swiss-Prot protein existence level 1. Orphan receptor with constitutive G(s) signaling activity that activate cyclic AMP. Promotes neurite outgrowth and blocks myelin inhibition in neurons (By similarity). From Homo sapiens (Human).
   2264..2290    +  CDS            9xHis: 9xHis affinity tag
   2326..2550    +  polyA_signal   bGH poly(A) signal: bovine growth hormone polyadenylation signal
   2554..2575    +  promoter       SV40 promoter (fragment): SV40 enhancer and early promoter
   2596..3024    +  rep_origin     f1 ori (sequence partly withheld): f1 bacteriophage origin of replication; arrow indicates direction of (+) strand synthesis
   3038..3367    +  promoter       SV40 promoter: SV40 enhancer and early promoter
   3434..4225    +  CDS            neo: KKA2_KLEPN - Also known as kan, nptII. Experimental evidence at protein level: Swiss-Prot protein existence level 1. Resistance to kanamycin, neomycin, paromomycin, ribostamycin, butirosin and gentamicin B. From Klebsiella pneumoniae.
   4249..4407    +  CDS            ble (fragment): BLE_KLEPN - Experimental evidence at protein level: Swiss-Prot protein existence level 1. Binding protein with a strong affinity to the bleomycin family of antibiotics. Binds to CL990; an antimitotic-antibiotic compound. From Klebsiella pneumoniae.
   4402..4523    +  polyA_signal   SV40 poly(A) signal: SV40 polyadenylation signal
   4596..4612    -  protein_bind   lac operator: The lac repressor binds to the lac operator to inhibit transcription in E. coli. This inhibition can be relieved by adding lactose or isopropyl-β-D-thiogalactopyranoside (IPTG). lac repressor encoded by lacI
   4620..4650    -  promoter       lac promoter: promoter for the E. coli lac operon
   4665..4686    -  protein_bind   CAP binding site: CAP binding activates transcription in the presence of cAMP. E. coli catabolite activator protein
   4699..4791    -  CDS            lacI (fragment): lac repressor; lacI; The lac repressor binds to the lac operator to inhibit transcription in E. coli. This inhibition can be relieved by adding lactose or isopropyl-β-D-thiogalactopyranoside (IPTG).
   4974..5562    -  rep_origin     ori: high-copy-number ColE1/pMB1/pBR322/pUC origin of replication
   5733..6593    -  CDS            AmpR: β-lactamase; bla; confers resistance to ampicillin, carbenicillin, and related antibiotics
   6594..6698    -  promoter       AmpR promoter: bla
>Addgene plasmid #236192 | IMPT-10917 | addgene full sequence | sequence record 494487 | Addgene NGS Result
GACGGATCGGGAGATCTCCCGATCCCCTATGGTGCACTCTCAGTACAATCTGCTCTGATGCCGCATAGTT
AAGCCAGTATCTGCTCCCTGCTTGTGTGTTGGAGGTCGCTGAGTAGTGCGCGAGCAAAATTTAAGCTACA
ACAAGGCAAGGCTTGACCGACAATTGCATGAAGAATCTGCTTAGGGTTAGGCGTTTTGCGCTGCTTCGCG
ATGTACGGGCCAGATATACGCGTTGACATTGATTATTGACTAGTTATTAATAGTAATCAATTACGGGGTC
ATTAGTTCATAGCCCATATATGGAGTTCCGCGTTACATAACTTACGGTAAATGGCCCGCCTGGCTGACCG
CCCAACGACCCCCGCCCATTGACGTCAATAATGACGTATGTTCCCATAGTAACGCCAATAGGGACTTTCC
ATTGACGTCAATGGGTGGAGTATTTACGGTAAACTGCCCACTTGGCAGTACATCAAGTGTATCATATGCC
AAGTACGCCCCCTATTGACGTCAATGACGGTAAATGGCCCGCCTGGCATTATGCCCAGTACATGACCTTA
TGGGACTTTCCTACTTGGCAGTACATCTACGTATTAGTCATCGCTATTACCATGGTGATGCGGTTTTGGC
AGTACATCAATGGGCGTGGATAGCGGTTTGACTCACGGGGATTTCCAAGTCTCCACCCCATTGACGTCAA
TGGGAGTTTGTTTTGGCACCAAAATCAACGGGACTTTCCAAAATGTCGTAACAACTCCGCCCCATTGACG
CAAATGGGCGGTAGGCGTGTACGGTGGGAGGTCTATATAAGCAGAGCTCTCTGGCTAACTAGAGAACCCA
CTGCTTACTGGCTTATCGAAATTAATACGACTCACTATAGGGAGACCCAAGCTGGCTAGCGTTTAAACGG
GCCCTCTAGACTCGAGCGGCCGCCACTGTGCTGGATATCTGCAGAATTCCACCACACTGGACTAGTGGAT
CCATGAAAACTATTATTGCCCTGAGCTACATCTTCTGCCTGGTCTTTGCCGGCGGCGCCAATGGCAGCCT
GGAGCTGAGCTCCCAGCTGTCCGCCGGACCACCAGGCCTGCTGCTGCCAGCCGTGAACCCTTGGGACGTG
CTGCTGTGCGTGAGCGGAACCGTGATCGCAGGAGAGAATGCACTGGTGGTGGCCCTGATCGCAAGCACCC
CAGCCCTGAGGACACCCATGTTCGTGCTGGTGGGCTCCCTGGCAACAGCAGATCTGCTGGCAGGACTCGG
CCTGATCCTGCACTTCGTGTTTCAGTACCTGGTGCCCAGCGAGACAGTGAGCCTGCTGACAGTGGGCTTC
CTGGTGGCCTCTTTTGCCGCCAGCGTGTCTAGCCTGCTGGCCATCACCGTGGACCGGTACCTGTCTCTGT
ATAACCCCCTGACCTACTATAGCCGGAGAACACTGCTGGGAGTGCACCTGCTGCTGGCAGCAACCTGGAC
AGTGTCTCTGGGCCTGGGCCTGCTGCCAGTGCTGGGATGGAATTGCCTGGCAGAGAGAGCAGCATGTTCC
GTGGTGAGGCCCCTGGCACGCTCCCACGTGGCCCTGCTGTCTGCCGCCTTCTTTATGGTGTTCGGCATCA
TGCTGCACCTGTACGTGAGGATCTGCCAGGTGGTGTGGAGGCACGCAGCCGACCTGGAAGATAACTGGGA
GACACTGAACGACAACCTGAAGGTGATCGAGAAGGCCGATAATGCCGCTCAAGTGAAGGACGCCCTGACC
AAGATGCGGGCCGCTGCTCTCGATGCTCAGAAAGCCACCCCTCCTAAGCTGGAAGATAAGTCTCCAGACA
GCCCCGAGATGAAAGACTTCAGACACGGCTTCGACATCCTGGTGGGCCAGATCGACGACGCCCTGAAACT
GGCCAACGAGGGAAAGGTCAAGGAAGCCCAGGCCGCCGCCGAGCAGCTGAAGACCACAAGAAACGCCTAC
ATCCAGAAGTACCTGGCCCACCTGGCAGCAACCAGGAAGGGAGTGCGGACACTGGCAGTGGTGCTGGGCA
CCTTCGGCGCATGCTGGCTGCCCTTTGCCATCTATTGCGTGGTGGGCTCTCACGAGGACCCCGCCGTGTA
CACCTATGCCACACTGCTGCCTGCCACACTGAACTCCATGATCAATCCAATCATCTATGCCTTTCGGAAC
CAGGAGATCCAGAGAGCCCTGTGGCTGCTGCTGGACGGGTGTTTCCAGAGCAAGGTGCCATTCAGGAGCA
GGTCCCCAAGCGAAGTCGAGTTCCACCACCACCACCACCACCACCACCACTAAAAGCTTAAGTTTAAACC
GCTGATCAGCCTCGACTGTGCCTTCTAGTTGCCAGCCATCTGTTGTTTGCCCCTCCCCCGTGCCTTCCTT
GACCCTGGAAGGTGCCACTCCCACTGTCCTTTCCTAATAAAATGAGGAAATTGCATCGCATTGTCTGAGT
AGGTGTCATTCTATTCTGGGGGGTGGGGTGGGGCAGGACAGCAAGGGGGAGGATTGGGAAGACAATAGCA
GGCATGCTGGGGATGCGGTGGGCTCTATGGCTTCTGAGGCGGAAAGAACCAGCTGGGGCTCTAGGGGGTA
TCCCC
[124 nt withheld, positions 2596-2719]
C
[91 nt withheld, positions 2721-2811]
A
[49 nt withheld, positions 2813-2861]
CCTTTGACGTTGGAGTCCACGTTCTTT
[37 nt withheld, positions 2889-2925]
ACCCTATCTCGGTCTATTCTTTTGATTTATAAGGGATTTTGCCGATTTCGGCCTATTGGTTAAAAAATGA
GCTGATTTAACAAAAATTTAACGCGAATTAATTCTGTGGAATGTGTGTCAGTTAGGGTGTGGAAAGTCCC
CAGGCTCCCCAGCAGGCAGAAGTATGCAAAGCATGCATCTCAATTAGTCAGCAACCAGGTGTGGAAAGTC
CCCAGGCTCCCCAGCAGGCAGAAGTATGCAAAGCATGCATCTCAATTAGTCAGCAACCATAGTCCCGCCC
CTAACTCCGCCCATCCCGCCCCTAACTCCGCCCAGTTCCGCCCATTCTCCGCCCCATGGCTGACTAATTT
TTTTTATTTATGCAGAGGCCGAGGCCGCCTCTGCCTCTGAGCTATTCCAGAAGTAGTGAGGAGGCTTTTT
TGGAGGCCTAGGCTTTTGCAAAAAGCTCCCGGGAGCTTGTATATCCATTTTCGGATCTGATCAAGAGACA
GGATGAGGATCGTTTCGCATGATTGAACAAGATGGATTGCACGCAGGTTCTCCGGCCGCTTGGGTGGAGA
GGCTATTCGGCTATGACTGGGCACAACAGACAATCGGCTGCTCTGATGCCGCCGTGTTCCGGCTGTCAGC
GCAGGGGCGCCCGGTTCTTTTTGTCAAGACCGACCTGTCCGGTGCCCTGAATGAACTGCAGGACGAGGCA
GCGCGGCTATCGTGGCTGGCCACGACGGGCGTTCCTTGCGCAGCTGTGCTCGACGTTGTCACTGAAGCGG
GAAGGGACTGGCTGCTATTGGGCGAAGTGCCGGGGCAGGATCTCCTGTCATCTCACCTTGCTCCTGCCGA
GAAAGTATCCATCATGGCTGATGCAATGCGGCGGCTGCATACGCTTGATCCGGCTACCTGCCCATTCGAC
CACCAAGCGAAACATCGCATCGAGCGAGCACGTACTCGGATGGAAGCCGGTCTTGTCGATCAGGATGATC
TGGACGAAGAGCATCAGGGGCTCGCGCCAGCCGAACTGTTCGCCAGGCTCAAGGCGCGCATGCCCGACGG
CGAGGATCTCGTCGTGACCCATGGCGATGCCTGCTTGCCGAATATCATGGTGGAAAATGGCCGCTTTTCT
GGATTCATCGACTGTGGCCGGCTGGGTGTGGCGGACCGCTATCAGGACATAGCGTTGGCTACCCGTGATA
TTGCTGAAGAGCTTGGCGGCGAATGGGCTGACCGCTTCCTCGTGCTTTACGGTATCGCCGCTCCCGATTC
GCAGCGCATCGCCTTCTATCGCCTTCTTGACGAGTTCTTCTGAGCGGGACTCTGGGGTTCGAAATGACCG
ACCAAGCGACGCCCAACCTGCCATCACGAGATTTCGATTCCACCGCCGCCTTCTATGAAAGGTTGGGCTT
CGGAATCGTTTTCCGGGACGCCGGCTGGATGATCCTCCAGCGCGGGGATCTCATGCTGGAGTTCTTCGCC
CACCCCAACTTGTTTATTGCAGCTTATAATGGTTACAAATAAAGCAATAGCATCACAAATTTCACAAATA
AAGCATTTTTTTCACTGCATTCTAGTTGTGGTTTGTCCAAACTCATCAATGTATCTTATCATGTCTGTAT
ACCGTCGACCTCTAGCTAGAGCTTGGCGTAATCATGGTCATAGCTGTTTCCTGTGTGAAATTGTTATCCG
CTCACAATTCCACACAACATACGAGCCGGAAGCATAAAGTGTAAAGCCTGGGGTGCCTAATGAGTGAGCT
AACTCACATTAATTGCGTTGCGCTCACTGCCCGCTTTCCAGTCGGGAAACCTGTCGTGCCAGCTGCATTA
ATGAATCGGCCAACGCGCGGGGAGAGGCGGTTTGCGTATTGGGCGCTCTTCCGCTTCCTCGCTCACTGAC
TCGCTGCGCTCGGTCGTTCGGCTGCGGCGAGCGGTATCAGCTCACTCAAAGGCGGTAATACGGTTATCCA
CAGAATCAGGGGATAACGCAGGAAAGAACATGTGAGCAAAAGGCCAGCAAAAGGCCAGGAACCGTAAAAA
GGCCGCGTTGCTGGCGTTTTTCCATAGGCTCCGCCCCCCTGACGAGCATCACAAAAATCGACGCTCAAGT
CAGAGGTGGCGAAACCCGACAGGACTATAAAGATACCAGGCGTTTCCCCCTGGAAGCTCCCTCGTGCGCT
CTCCTGTTCCGACCCTGCCGCTTACCGGATACCTGTCCGCCTTTCTCCCTTCGGGAAGCGTGGCGCTTTC
TCATAGCTCACGCTGTAGGTATCTCAGTTCGGTGTAGGTCGTTCGCTCCAAGCTGGGCTGTGTGCACGAA
CCCCCCGTTCAGCCCGACCGCTGCGCCTTATCCGGTAACTATCGTCTTGAGTCCAACCCGGTAAGACACG
ACTTATCGCCACTGGCAGCAGCCACTGGTAACAGGATTAGCAGAGCGAGGTATGTAGGCGGTGCTACAGA
GTTCTTGAAGTGGTGGCCTAACTACGGCTACACTAGAAGAACAGTATTTGGTATCTGCGCTCTGCTGAAG
CCAGTTACCTTCGGAAAAAGAGTTGGTAGCTCTTGATCCGGCAAACAAACCACCGCTGGTAGCGGTGGTT
TTTTTGTTTGCAAGCAGCAGATTACGCGCAGAAAAAAAGGATCTCAAGAAGATCCTTTGATCTTTTCTAC
GGGGTCTGACGCTCAGTGGAACGAAAACTCACGTTAAGGGATTTTGGTCATGAGATTATCAAAAAGGATC
TTCACCTAGATCCTTTTAAATTAAAAATGAAGTTTTAAATCAATCTAAAGTATATATGAGTAAACTTGGT
CTGACAGTTACCAATGCTTAATCAGTGAGGCACCTATCTCAGCGATCTGTCTATTTCGTTCATCCATAGT
TGCCTGACTCCCCGTCGTGTAGATAACTACGATACGGGAGGGCTTACCATCTGGCCCCAGTGCTGCAATG
ATACCGCGAGACCCACGCTCACCGGCTCCAGATTTATCAGCAATAAACCAGCCAGCCGGAAGGGCCGAGC
GCAGAAGTGGTCCTGCAACTTTATCCGCCTCCATCCAGTCTATTAATTGTTGCCGGGAAGCTAGAGTAAG
TAGTTCGCCAGTTAATAGTTTGCGCAACGTTGTTGCCATTGCTACAGGCATCGTGGTGTCACGCTCGTCG
TTTGGTATGGCTTCATTCAGCTCCGGTTCCCAACGATCAAGGCGAGTTACATGATCCCCCATGTTGTGCA
AAAAAGCGGTTAGCTCCTTCGGTCCTCCGATCGTTGTCAGAAGTAAGTTGGCCGCAGTGTTATCACTCAT
GGTTATGGCAGCACTGCATAATTCTCTTACTGTCATGCCATCCGTAAGATGCTTTTCTGTGACTGGTGAG
TACTCAACCAAGTCATTCTGAGAATAGTGTATGCGGCGACCGAGTTGCTCTTGCCCGGCGTCAATACGGG
ATAATACCGCGCCACATAGCAGAACTTTAAAAGTGCTCATCATTGGAAAACGTTCTTCGGGGCGAAAACT
CTCAAGGATCTTACCGCTGTTGAGATCCAGTTCGATGTAACCCACTCGTGCACCCAACTGATCTTCAGCA
TCTTTTACTTTCACCAGCGTTTCTGGGTGAGCAAAAACAGGAAGGCAAAATGCCGCAAAAAAGGGAATAA
GGGCGACACGGAAATGTTGAATACTCATACTCTTCCTTTTTCAATATTATTGAAGCATTTATCAGGGTTA
TTGTCTCATGAGCGGATACATATTTGAATGTATTTAGAAAAATAAACAAATAGGGGTTCCGCGCACATTT
CCCCGAAAAGTGCCACCTGACGTC
